Addgene plasmid #190249: pRS306-PTDH3-Dimer-1SUMO
Purpose: Expression dimer-1SUMO component in yeast cells
Depositing lab: Liam Holt. Depositing organization: NYU Grossman School of Medicine. Publication: Condensed-phase signaling can expand kinase specificity and respond to macromolecular crowding. Sang D, Shu T, Pantoja CF, Ibanez de Opakua A, Zweckstetter M, Holt LJ. Mol Cell. 2022 Oct 6;82(19):3693-3711.e10. doi: 10.1016/j.molcel.2022.08.016. Epub 2022 Sep 14. PubMed 36108633.
Backbone
  Vector backbone: prs306
  Vector type: Yeast Expression
  Selectable markers: URA3
Growth in bacteria
  Bacterial resistance: Ampicillin, 100 μg/mL
  Growth temperature: 37°C
  Growth strain: DH5alpha
  Copy number: Unknown
Gene/Insert
  Gene/Insert name: dimer-SUMO
  Species: Synthetic
Terms and licenses: Academic/Nonprofit Terms; Industry Terms: Not Available to Industry
How to cite: pRS306-PTDH3-Dimer-1SUMO was a gift from Liam Holt (Addgene plasmid # 190249 ; http://n2t.net/addgene:190249 ; RRID:Addgene_190249)
