[The description below was written by a language model from this plasmid's Addgene catalogue record and pLannotate feature annotations shown in this document.]
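Description:
pRS306-PTDH3-Dimer-1SUMO is a yeast expression plasmid built on the pRS306 backbone, which belongs to the pRS series of integrating vectors. Consistent with that, the feature table shows no yeast replication origin or centromere, so stable maintenance in Saccharomyces cerevisiae would depend on integration into the genome. Selection is through the URA3 marker with its native promoter, which complements uracil auxotrophy and can be counterselected with 5-FOA. In E. coli the plasmid replicates from a high-copy ColE1/pUC-type origin and is selected with ampicillin through the β-lactamase gene. An f1 origin, lac promoter/operator and lacZα remnants, and flanking T3 and T7 promoters are carried over from the pBluescript-derived cloning region.

The payload is a synthetic open reading frame, recorded as dimer-SUMO, placed between the strong constitutive TDH3 (GAP) promoter and the CYC1 terminator. Automated annotation of this region finds three segments in series: a sequence matching the E. coli colicin E2 immunity protein (Im2), a human SUMO3 unit, and a fragment of human TRIM25. The TRIM25 fragment may be what supplies the "dimer" module in the name, but the record does not assign functions to the individual parts, and the annotated SUMO3 and TRIM25 matches overlap slightly, so the exact domain boundaries are uncertain. The name indicates a single SUMO copy.

The stated purpose is expression of the dimer-1SUMO component in yeast cells. It was deposited with work on condensed-phase kinase signalling and macromolecular crowding, which suggests that it serves as one building block of a synthetic multivalent condensate system.
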