Features (pLannotate 1.2.2; 23 found; start..end, strand, type, name):
    990..1578    +  rep_origin     ori: high-copy-number ColE1/pMB1/pBR322/pUC origin of replication
   1761..1853    +  CDS            lacI (fragment): lac repressor; lacI; The lac repressor binds to the lac operator to inhibit transcription in E. coli. This inhibition can be relieved by adding lactose or isopropyl-β-D-thiogalactopyranoside (IPTG).
   1866..1887    +  protein_bind   CAP binding site: CAP binding activates transcription in the presence of cAMP. E. coli catabolite activator protein
   1902..1932    +  promoter       lac promoter: promoter for the E. coli lac operon
   1940..1956    +  protein_bind   lac operator: The lac repressor binds to the lac operator to inhibit transcription in E. coli. This inhibition can be relieved by adding lactose or isopropyl-β-D-thiogalactopyranoside (IPTG). lac repressor encoded by lacI
   2001..2019    +  promoter       T3 promoter: promoter for bacteriophage T3 RNA polymerase
   2031..2051    -  misc_feature   MCS (fragment): pBluescript multiple cloning site
   2074..2717    +  promoter       GAP promoter: S. cerevisiae TDH3; promoter for glyceraldehyde-3-phosphate dehydrogenase
   2722..2753    +  misc_feature   MCS (fragment): pBluescript multiple cloning site
   2800..3054    +  CDS            imm: IMM2_ECOLX - Also known as ceiB. Experimental evidence at protein level: Swiss-Prot protein existence level 1. This protein is able to protect a cell, which harbors the plasmid ColE2 encoding colicin E2, against colicin E2. From Escherichia coli.
   3073..3366    +  CDS            SUMO3: SUMO3_HUMAN - Also known as SMT3A From Homo sapiens (Human).
   3331..3870    +  CDS            TRIM25 (fragment): TRI25_HUMAN - Also known as EFP From Homo sapiens (Human).
   3886..4133    +  terminator     CYC1 terminator: S. cerevisiae CYC1; transcription terminator for CYC1
   4157..4175    -  promoter       T7 promoter: promoter for bacteriophage T7 RNA polymerase
   4178..4335    +  CDS            lacZα (fragment): LacZα fragment of β-galactosidase; lacZ fragment
   4339..4767    +  rep_origin     f1 ori (sequence partly withheld): f1 bacteriophage origin of replication; arrow indicates direction of (+) strand synthesis
   4795..4846    -  misc_feature   bom (fragment): basis of mobility region from pBR322
   4925..5728    -  CDS            URA3: orotidine-5'-phosphate decarboxylase, required for uracil biosynthesis; S. cerevisiae URA3; yeast auxotrophic marker, counterselectable with 5-fluoroorotic acid (5-FOA)
   5729..5944    -  promoter       URA3 promoter: S. cerevisiae URA3
   5952..6001    -  misc_feature   bom (fragment): basis of mobility region from pBR322
   6103..6138    -  CDS            rop (fragment): Rop protein, which maintains plasmids at low copy number; rop
   6233..6337    +  promoter       AmpR promoter: bla
   6338..819     +  CDS            AmpR (across the origin): β-lactamase; bla; confers resistance to ampicillin, carbenicillin, and related antibiotics
>Addgene plasmid #190249 | pRS306-PTDH3-Dimer-1SUMO | addgene full sequence | sequence record 374354 | Addgene NGS Result
GCGGCATTTTGCCTTCCTGTTTTTGCTCACCCAGAAACGCTGGTGAAAGTAAAAGATGCTGAAGATCAGT
TGGGTGCACGAGTGGGTTACATCGAACTGGATCTCAACAGCGGTAAGATCCTTGAGAGTTTTCGCCCCGA
AGAACGTTTTCCAATGATGAGCACTTTTAAAGTTCTGCTATGTGGCGCGGTATTATCCCGTATTGACGCC
GGGCAAGAGCAACTCGGTCGCCGCATACACTATTCTCAGAATGACTTGGTTGAGTACTCACCAGTCACAG
AAAAGCATCTTACGGATGGCATGACAGTAAGAGAATTATGCAGTGCTGCCATAACCATGAGTGATAACAC
TGCGGCCAACTTACTTCTGACAACGATCGGAGGACCGAAGGAGCTAACCGCTTTTTTGCACAACATGGGG
GATCATGTAACTCGCCTTGATCGTTGGGAACCGGAGCTGAATGAAGCCATACCAAACGACGAGCGTGACA
CCACGATGCCTGTAGCAATGGCAACAACGTTGCGCAAACTATTAACTGGCGAACTACTTACTCTAGCTTC
CCGGCAACAATTAATAGACTGGATGGAGGCGGATAAAGTTGCAGGACCACTTCTGCGCTCGGCCCTTCCG
GCTGGCTGGTTTATTGCTGATAAATCTGGAGCCGGTGAGCGTGGGTCTCGCGGTATCATTGCAGCACTGG
GGCCAGATGGTAAGCCCTCCCGTATCGTAGTTATCTACACGACGGGGAGTCAGGCAACTATGGATGAACG
AAATAGACAGATCGCTGAGATAGGTGCCTCACTGATTAAGCATTGGTAACTGTCAGACCAAGTTTACTCA
TATATACTTTAGATTGATTTAAAACTTCATTTTTAATTTAAAAGGATCTAGGTGAAGATCCTTTTTGATA
ATCTCATGACCAAAATCCCTTAACGTGAGTTTTCGTTCCACTGAGCGTCAGACCCCGTAGAAAAGATCAA
AGGATCTTCTTGAGATCCTTTTTTTCTGCGCGTAATCTGCTGCTTGCAAACAAAAAAACCACCGCTACCA
GCGGTGGTTTGTTTGCCGGATCAAGAGCTACCAACTCTTTTTCCGAAGGTAACTGGCTTCAGCAGAGCGC
AGATACCAAATACTGTTCTTCTAGTGTAGCCGTAGTTAGGCCACCACTTCAAGAACTCTGTAGCACCGCC
TACATACCTCGCTCTGCTAATCCTGTTACCAGTGGCTGCTGCCAGTGGCGATAAGTCGTGTCTTACCGGG
TTGGACTCAAGACGATAGTTACCGGATAAGGCGCAGCGGTCGGGCTGAACGGGGGGTTCGTGCACACAGC
CCAGCTTGGAGCGAACGACCTACACCGAACTGAGATACCTACAGCGTGAGCTATGAGAAAGCGCCACGCT
TCCCGAAGGGAGAAAGGCGGACAGGTATCCGGTAAGCGGCAGGGTCGGAACAGGAGAGCGCACGAGGGAG
CTTCCAGGGGGAAACGCCTGGTATCTTTATAGTCCTGTCGGGTTTCGCCACCTCTGACTTGAGCGTCGAT
TTTTGTGATGCTCGTCAGGGGGGCGGAGCCTATGGAAAAACGCCAGCAACGCGGCCTTTTTACGGTTCCT
GGCCTTTTGCTGGCCTTTTGCTCACATGTTCTTTCCTGCGTTATCCCCTGATTCTGTGGATAACCGTATT
ACCGCCTTTGAGTGAGCTGATACCGCTCGCCGCAGCCGAACGACCGAGCGCAGCGAGTCAGTGAGCGAGG
AAGCGGAAGAGCGCCCAATACGCAAACCGCCTCTCCCCGCGCGTTGGCCGATTCATTAATGCAGCTGGCA
CGACAGGTTTCCCGACTGGAAAGCGGGCAGTGAGCGCAACGCAATTAATGTGAGTTAGCTCACTCATTAG
GCACCCCAGGCTTTACACTTTATGCTTCCGGCTCGTATGTTGTGTGGAATTGTGAGCGGATAACAATTTC
ACACAGGAAACAGCTATGACCATGATTACGCCAAGCTCGAAATTAACCCTCACTAAAGGGAACAAAAGCT
GGTACCGGGCCCCCCCTCGAGACAAAAGCTGGAGCTCAGTTTATCATTATCAATACTCGCCATTTCAAAG
AATACGTAAATAATTAATAGTAGTGATTTTCCTAACTTTATTTAGTCAAAAAATTAGCCTTTTAATTCTG
CTGTAACCCGTACATGCCCAAAATAGGGGGCGGGTTACACAGAATATATAACATCGTAGGTGTCTGGGTG
AACAGTTTATTCCTGGCATCCACTAAATATAATGGAGCCCGCTTTTTAAGCTGGCATCCAGAAAAAAAAA
GAATCCCAGCACCAAAATATTGTTTTCTTCACCAACCATCAGTTCATAGGTCCATTCTCTTAGCGCAACT
ACAGAGAACAGGGGCACAAACAGGCAAAAAACGGGCACAACCTCAATGGAGTGATGCAACCTGCCTGGAG
TAAATGATGACACAAGGCAATTGACCCACGCATGTATCTATCTCATTTTCTTACACCTTCTATTACCTTC
TGCTCTCTCTGATTTGGAAAAAGCTGAAAAAAAAGGTTGAAACCAGTTCCCTGAAATTATTCCCCTACTT
GACTAATAAGTATATAAAGACGGTAGGTATTGATTGTAATTCTGTAAATCTATTTCTTAAACTTCTTAAA
TTCTACTTTTATAGTTAGTCTTTTTTTTAGTTTTAAAACACCAGAACTTAGTTTCGACGGATCTAGAACT
AGTGGATCCCCCGGGCTGCAGGACAAAATGTTGGCTGAAAAGTTGGCTGGATTGGACATTAACTCTGGCG
AACTGAAACATAGTATTAGTGATTATACCGAGGCTGAATTTCTGGAGTTTGTAAAAAAAATATGTAGAGC
TGAAGGTGCTACTGAAGAGGATGACAATAAATTAGTGAGAGAGTTTGCTCGATTAACTGAGCACCCAGAC
GGTTCAGATCTGATTTATTATCCTCGCGATGACAGGGAAGATAGTCCTGAAGGGATTGTCAAGGAAATTA
AAGAATGGCGAGCTGCTAACGGTAAGTCAGGATTTAAACAGGGCGGCGGACGTACGGGTGGCATGTCAGA
AGAGAAGCCTAAGGAGGGCGTGAAAACCGAGAATGACCACATTAACTTGAAGGTTGCTGGACAGGATGGG
TCCGTGGTTCAGTTCAAAATTAAACGCCACACACCGTTGTCGAAACTGATGAAAGCGTACAGCGAACGCC
AGGGTCTTTCTATGCGTCAGATTCGCTTCCGCTTTGATGGTCAACCGATTAATGAAACGGACACGCCGGC
ACAGCTGGAGATGGAGGATGAAGACACTATCGACGTATTTCAGCAGCAGACCTCTAGTGCTAGCAGTTCT
TTGTCTCAAGCTTCTGCTGACTTGGAAGCTACATTGAGACACAAATTGACAGTTATGGATTCTCAAATTA
ACGGAGCTTCTAGAGCTTTGGACGACGTTAGAAACAGACAACAAGACGTTAGAATGACAGCTAACAGAAA
AGTTGAACAATTGCAACAAGAATACACTGAAATGAAAGCTTTGTTGGACGCTTCTGAAACTACTTCTACT
AGAAAGATTAAAGAAGAAGAAAAGAGAGTTAACTCTAAATTCGACACTATTTACCAAGATTTGTTGAAGA
AGAAGTCTGAAATTCAAACTTTGAAAGAAGAAATTGAACAATCTTTGACTAAAAGAGACGAATTCGAATT
CTTGGAAAAGGCTTCTAAATTGAGAGGAATTTCTACTAAACCAGTTTACATTCCAGAAGTTGAATTGAAC
CACAAATTGATTAAAGGAATTCACCAATCTACTATTGACTTGAAGAACGAATTGAAACAATGCATTGGTA
GATTGCAAGAATTGACTCCATAAGTCGACCTCGAGTCATGTAATTAGTTATGTCACGCTTACATTCACGC
CCTCCCCCCACATCCGCTCTAACCGAAAAGGAAGGAGTTAGACAACCTGAAGTCTAGGTCCCTATTTATT
TTTTTATAGTTATGTTAGTATTAAGAACGTTATTTATATTTCAAATTTTTCTTTTTTTTCTGTACAGACG
CGTGTACGCATGTAACATTATACTGAAAACCTTGCTTGAGAAGGTTTTGGGACGCTCGAAGGCTTTAATT
TGCGGCCGGTACGAGCTCCAATTCGCCCTATAGTGAGTCGTATTACAATTCACTGGCCGTCGTTTTACAA
CGTCGTGACTGGGAAAACCCTGGCGTTACCCAACTTAATCGCCTTGCAGCACATCCCCCTTTCGCCAGCT
GGCGTAATAGCGAAGAGGCCCGCACCGATCGCCCTTCCCAACAGTTGCGCAGCCTGAATGGCGAATGG
[124 nt withheld, positions 4339-4462]
C
[91 nt withheld, positions 4464-4554]
A
[49 nt withheld, positions 4556-4604]
CCTTTGACGTTGGAGTCCACGTTCTTT
[37 nt withheld, positions 4632-4668]
ACCCTATCTCGGTCTATTCTTTTGATTTATAAGGGATTTTGCCGATTTCGGCCTATTGGTTAAAAAATGA
GCTGATTTAACAAAAATTTAACGCGAATTTTAACAAAATATTAACGCTTACAATTTCCTGATGCGGTATT
TTCTCCTTACGCATCTGTGCGGTATTTCACACCGCATAGGGTAATAACTGATATAATTAAATTGAAGCTC
TAATTTGTGAGTTTAGTATACATGCATTTACTTATAATACAGTTTTTTAGTTTTGCTGGCCGCATCTTCT
CAAATATGCTTCCCAGCCTGCTTTTCTGTAACGTTCACCCTCTACCTTAGCATCCCTTCCCTTTGCAAAT
AGTCCTCTTCCAACAATAATAATGTCAGATCCTGTAGAGACCACATCATCCACGGTTCTATACTGTTGAC
CCAATGCGTCTCCCTTGTCATCTAAACCCACACCGGGTGTCATAATCAACCAATCGTAACCTTCATCTCT
TCCACCCATGTCTCTTTGAGCAATAAAGCCGATAACAAAATCTTTGTCGCTCTTCGCAATGTCAACAGTA
CCCTTAGTATATTCTCCAGTAGATAGGGAGCCCTTGCATGACAATTCTGCTAACATCAAAAGGCCTCTAG
GTTCCTTTGTTACTTCTTCTGCCGCCTGCTTCAAACCGCTAACAATACCTGGGCCCACCACACCGTGTGC
ATTCGTAATGTCTGCCCATTCTGCTATTCTGTATACACCCGCAGAGTACTGCAATTTGACTGTATTACCA
ATGTCAGCAAATTTTCTGTCTTCGAAGAGTAAAAAATTGTACTTGGCGGATAATGCCTTTAGCGGCTTAA
CTGTGCCCTCCATGGAAAAATCAGTCAAGATATCCACATGTGTTTTTAGTAAACAAATTTTGGGACCTAA
TGCTTCAACTAACTCCAGTAATTCCTTGGTGGTACGAACATCCAATGAAGCACACAAGTTTGTTTGCTTT
TCGTGCATGATATTAAATAGCTTGGCAGCAACAGGACTAGGATGAGTAGCAGCACGTTCCTTATATGTAG
CTTTCGACATGATTTATCTTCGTTTCCTGCAGGTTTTTGTTCTGTGCAGTTGGGTTAAGAATACTGGGCA
ATTTCATGTTTCTTCAACACTACATATGCGTATATATACCAATCTAAGTCTGTGCTCCTTCCTTCGTTCT
TCCTTCTGTTCGGAGATTACCGAATCAAAAAAATTTCAAGGAAACCGAAATCAAAAAAAAGAATAAAAAA
AAAATGATGAATTGAAAAGGTGGTATGGTGCACTCTCAGTACAATCTGCTCTGATGCCGCATAGTTAAGC
CAGCCCCGACACCCGCCAACACCCGCTGACGCGCCCTGACGGGCTTGTCTGCTCCCGGCATCCGCTTACA
GACAAGCTGTGACCGTCTCCGGGAGCTGCATGTGTCAGAGGTTTTCACCGTCATCACCGAAACGCGCGAG
ACGAAAGGGCCTCGTGATACGCCTATTTTTATAGGTTAATGTCATGATAATAATGGTTTCTTAGACGTCA
GGTGGCACTTTTCGGGGAAATGTGCGCGGAACCCCTATTTGTTTATTTTTCTAAATACATTCAAATATGT
ATCCGCTCATGAGACAATAACCCTGATAAATGCTTCAATAATATTGAAAAAGGAAGAGTATGAGTATTCA
ACATTTCCGTGTCGCCCTTATTCCCTTTTTT
